Addgene plasmid #118753: SITS-ccdb-mCherry
Purpose: Multisite gateway destination vector for 3' tagging with mCherry for cell free expression. Parton lab clone FFF
Depositing lab: Rob Parton. Depositing organization: University of Queensland, Institute for Molecular Bioscience. Publication: In vivo cell biological screening identifies an endocytic capture mechanism for T-tubule formation. Hall TE, Martel N, Ariotti N, Xiong Z, Lo HP, Ferguson C, Rae J, Lim YW, Parton RG. Nat Commun. 2020 Jul 24;11(1):3711. doi: 10.1038/s41467-020-17486-w. PubMed 32709891.
Backbone
  Vector backbone: I-SceI
Growth in bacteria
  Bacterial resistance: Chloramphenicol and Ampicillin, 25 & 100 μg/mL
  Growth temperature: 37°C
  Growth strain: ccdB Survival
  Copy number: High Copy
Gene/Insert
  Gene/Insert name: ccdb
  Tag / fusion protein: mCherry (C terminal on insert)
Terms and licenses: Academic/Nonprofit Terms; Industry Terms: Not Available to Industry
How to cite: SITS-ccdb-mCherry was a gift from Rob Parton (Addgene plasmid # 118753 ; http://n2t.net/addgene:118753 ; RRID:Addgene_118753)
