[The description below was written by a language model from this plasmid's Addgene catalogue record and pLannotate feature annotations shown in this document.]
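Description:
SITS-ccdb-mCherry is a 6.3 kb Multisite Gateway destination vector intended for adding a C-terminal (3') mCherry tag to a gene of interest and expressing the fusion in a cell-free system. The backbone is recorded as "I-SceI", although no I-SceI meganuclease sites appear in the feature table. The plasmid is maintained in E. coli through a high-copy ColE1/pUC-type origin with ampicillin resistance (bla) on the backbone. An f1 origin and remnants of a lacZα/lac promoter cloning region are also present.

The functional core is a Gateway counterselection cassette bounded by attR recombination sites (annotated as attR1 and attR3). It contains the ccdB toxin gene, a partial ccdA fragment, and a chloramphenicol acetyltransferase gene with its own promoter. Because CcdB poisons DNA gyrase, the empty vector must be propagated in a ccdB-tolerant strain under dual chloramphenicol and ampicillin selection. An LR recombination replaces the cassette with the entry-clone insert, removing both the toxin and chloramphenicol resistance, so that recombinants can be recovered in standard strains.

A T7 promoter lies upstream of the cassette and provides the bacteriophage polymerase-driven transcription typically used for in vitro transcription and translation. The mCherry coding sequence lies immediately downstream, so a recombined open reading frame should read through into the red fluorescent protein. The attB4, attB2 and attB3 sites flanking the promoter and mCherry segments suggest that the vector was itself assembled by multisite Gateway recombination. An SV40 polyadenylation signal is annotated downstream of mCherry, on the opposite strand, and a T3 promoter lies beyond it. The name "SITS" is not explained in the record.
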