Features (pLannotate 1.2.2; 25 found; start..end, strand, type, name):
     21..87      -  CDS            lacZα (fragment): LacZα fragment of β-galactosidase; lacZ fragment
    116..136     +  protein_bind   attB4: mutant version of attB; core recombination site for the Gateway® BP reaction BP Clonase™
    167..185     +  promoter       T7 promoter: promoter for bacteriophage T7 RNA polymerase
    353..476     +  protein_bind   attR1: mutant version of attR; recombination site for the Gateway® LR reaction LR Clonase™
    712..864     -  CDS            dpnD (fragment): DPND_STRPN - Protein predicted: Swiss-Prot protein existence level 4. From Streptococcus pneumoniae serotype 4 (strain ATCC BAA-334 / TIGR4).
    908..1210    -  CDS            ccdB: CCDB_ECOLI - Also known as G, letB, letD. Experimental evidence at protein level: Swiss-Prot protein existence level 1. Toxic component of a type II toxin-antitoxin (TA) system, functioning in plasmid maintainence. Responsible for the post- segregational killing (PSK) of plasmid-free cells, also referred to as a plasmid addiction system. Half-life of over 2 hours. Cell killing by CcdB is accompanied by filamentation, defects in chromosome and plasmid segregation, defects in cell division, formation of anucleate cells, decreased DNA synthesis and plasmid loss. Interferes with the activity of DN
   1215..1373    -  CDS            ccdA (fragment): CCDA_ECO57 - Also known as H, letA. Experimental evidence at protein level: Swiss-Prot protein existence level 1. Antitoxin component of a type II toxin-antitoxin (TA) system which inhibits the post-segregational killing (PSK) of plasmid-free cells, also referred to as a plasmid addiction system. Binds to and blocks the activity of CcdB; will also remove bound CcdB protein from the CcdB-GyrA complex by forming a CcdA-CcdB complex, a process termed rejuvenation. Functions as a transcriptional corepressor for the ccdAB operon, repression also requires CcdB (By similarity). From Escherichia coli
   1555..2213    -  CDS            CmR: chloramphenicol acetyltransferase; cat; confers resistance to chloramphenicol
   2214..2316    -  promoter       cat promoter: promoter of the E. coli cat gene encoding chloramphenicol acetyltransferase
   2494..2615    -  protein_bind   attR3: mutant version of attR; recombination site for the Gateway® LR reaction LR Clonase™
   2597..2617    -  protein_bind   attB2: mutant version of attB; core recombination site for the Gateway® BP reaction BP Clonase™
   2620..3324    +  CDS            mCherry: mCherry is a basic (constitutively fluorescent) red fluorescent protein published in 2004, derived from Discosoma sp.. It is reported to be a very rapidly-maturing monomer with low acid sensitivity.
   3329..3349    -  protein_bind   attB3: mutant version of attB; core recombination site for the Gateway® BP reaction BP Clonase™
   3353..3373    +  CDS            lacZα (fragment): LacZα fragment of β-galactosidase; lacZ fragment
   3389..3523    -  polyA_signal   SV40 poly(A) signal: SV40 polyadenylation signal
   3546..3629    -  CDS            large T antigen (fragment): large T antigen from SV40 (simian virus 40)
   3688..3706    -  promoter       T3 promoter: promoter for bacteriophage T3 RNA polymerase
   3751..3767    -  protein_bind   lac operator: The lac repressor binds to the lac operator to inhibit transcription in E. coli. This inhibition can be relieved by adding lactose or isopropyl-β-D-thiogalactopyranoside (IPTG). lac repressor encoded by lacI
   3775..3805    -  promoter       lac promoter: promoter for the E. coli lac operon
   3820..3841    -  protein_bind   CAP binding site: CAP binding activates transcription in the presence of cAMP. E. coli catabolite activator protein
   3854..3946    -  CDS            lacI (fragment): lac repressor; lacI; The lac repressor binds to the lac operator to inhibit transcription in E. coli. This inhibition can be relieved by adding lactose or isopropyl-β-D-thiogalactopyranoside (IPTG).
   4129..4717    -  rep_origin     ori: high-copy-number ColE1/pMB1/pBR322/pUC origin of replication
   4888..5748    -  CDS            AmpR: β-lactamase; bla; confers resistance to ampicillin, carbenicillin, and related antibiotics
   5749..5853    -  promoter       AmpR promoter: bla
   5906..16      -  rep_origin     f1 ori (across the origin) (sequence partly withheld): f1 bacteriophage origin of replication; arrow indicates direction of (+) strand synthesis
>Addgene plasmid #118753 | SITS-ccdb-mCherry | addgene full sequence | sequence record 363983 | Addgene NGS Result
CCGCTACAGGGCGCGTCCCATTCGCCATTCAGGCTGCGCAACTGTTGGGAAGGGCGATCGGTGCGGGCCT
CTTCGCTATTACGCCAGTCGACTAGGGATAACAGGGTAATGAATTCAACTTTGTATAGAAAAGTTGACAT
TTCCCCGAAAAGTGCCACCTGACGTCTAATACGACTCACTATAGGGACATCTTAAGTTTATTTTATTTTA
TTTTATTTTATTTTATTTTATTTTATTTTATTTTATTTTATTTTATTTAACCATGACAGTAATGTATAAA
GTCTGTAAAGACATTAAACACGTAAGTGAAACCATGGGCACCTCTGGTCACCACCATCACCACCATCACC
ACCAAGTTTGTACAAAAAAGCTGAACGAGAAACGTAAAATGATATAAATATCAATATATTAAATTAGATT
TTGCATAAAAAACAGACTACATAATACTGTAAAACACAACATATCCAGTCACTATGAATCAACTACTTAG
ATGGTATTAGTGACCTGTAGTCGACCGACAGCCTTCCAAATGTTCTTCGGGTGATGCTGCCAACTTAGTC
GACCGACAGCCTTCCAAATGTTCTTCTCAAACGGAATCGTCGTATCCAGCCTACTCGCTATTGTCCTCAA
TGCCGTATTAAATCATAAAAAGAAATAAGAAAAAGAGGTGCGAGCCTCTTTTTTGTGTGACAAAATAAAA
ACATCTACCTATTCATATACGCTAGTGTCATAGTCCTGAAAATCATCTGCATCAAGAACAATTTCACAAC
TCTTATACTTTTCTCTTACAAGTCGTTCGGCTTCATCTGGATTTTCAGCCTCTATACTTACTAAACGTGA
TAAAGTTTCTGTAATTTCTACTGTATCGACCTGCAGACTGGCTGTGTATAAGGGAGCCTGACATTTATAT
TCCCCAGAACATCAGGTTAATGGCGTTTTTGATGTCATTTTCGCGGTGGCTGAGATCAGCCACTTCTTCC
CCGATAACGGAGACCGGCACACTGGCCATATCGGTGGTCATCATGCGCCAGCTTTCATCCCCGATATGCA
CCACCGGGTAAAGTTCACGGGAGACTTTATCTGACAGCAGACGTGCACTGGCCAGGGGGATCACCATCCG
TCGCCCGGGCGTGTCAATAATATCACTCTGTACATCCACAAACAGACGATAACGGCTCTCTCTTTTATAG
GTGTAAACCTTAAACTGCATTTCACCAGCCCCTGTTCTCGTCAGCAAAAGAGCCGTTCATTTCAATAAAC
CGGGCGACCTCAGCCATCCCTTCCTGATTTTCCGCTTTCCAGCGTTCGGCACGCAGACGACGGGCTTCAT
TCTGCATGGTTGTGCTTACCAGACCGGAGATATTGACATCATATATGCCTTGAGCAACTGATAGCTGTCG
CTGTCAACTGTCACTGTAATACGCTGCTTCATAGCATACCTCTTTTTGACATACTTCGGGTATACATATC
AGTATATATTCTTATACCGCAAAAATCAGCGCGCAAATACGCATACTGTTATCTGGCTTTTAGTAAGCCG
GATCCACGCGGCGTTTACGCCCCCCCTGCCACTCATCGCAGTACTGTTGTAATTCATTAAGCATTCTGCC
GACATGGAAGCCATCACAAACGGCATGATGAACCTGAATCGCCAGCGGCATCAGCACCTTGTCGCCTTGC
GTATAATATTTGCCCATGGTGAAAACGGGGGCGAAGAAGTTGTCCATATTGGCCACGTTTAAATCAAAAC
TGGTGAAACTCACCCAGGGATTGGCTGAGACGAAAAACATATTCTCAATAAACCCTTTAGGGAAATAGGC
CAGGTTTTCACCGTAACACGCCACATCTTGCGAATATATGTGTAGAAACTGCCGGAAATCGTCGTGGTAT
TCACTCCAGAGCGATGAAAACGTTTCAGTTTGCTCATGGAAAACGGTGTAACAAGGGTGAACACTATCCC
ATATCACCAGCTCACCGTCTTTCATTGCCATACGGAATTCCGGATGAGCATTCATCAGGCGGGCAAGAAT
GTGAATAAAGGCCGGATAAAACTTGTGCTTATTTTTCTTTACGGTCTTTAAAAAGGCCGTAATATCCAGC
TGAACGGTCTGGTTATAGGTACATTGAGCAACTGACTGAAATGCCTCAAAATGTTCTTTACGATGCCATT
GGGATATATCAACGGTGGTATATCCAGTGATTTTTTTCTCCATTTTAGCTTCCTTAGCTCCTGAAAATCT
CGATAACTCAAAAAATACGCCCGGTAGTGATCTTATTTCATTATGGTGAAAGTTGGAACCTCTTACGTGC
CGATCAACGTCTCATTTTCGCCAAAAGTTGGCCCAGGGCTTCCCGGTATCAACAGGGACACCAGGATTTA
TTTATTCTGCGAAGTGATCTTCCGTCACAGGTATTTATTCGGCGCAAAGTGCGTCGGGTGATGCTGCCAA
CTTAGTCGACTACAGGTCACTAATACCATCTAAGTAGTTGATTCATAGTGACTGGATATGTTGTGTTTTA
CAGTATTATGTAGTCTGTTTTTTATGCAAAATCTAATTTAATATATTGATATTTATATCATTTTACGTTT
CTCGTTCAGCTTTCTTGTACAAAGTGGCTGTGAGCAAGGGCGAGGAGGACAACATGGCCATCATCAAGGA
GTTCATGCGCTTCAAGGTGCACATGGAGGGCTCCGTGAACGGCCACGAGTTCGAGATCGAGGGCGAGGGC
GAGGGCCGCCCCTACGAGGGCACCCAGACCGCCAAGCTGAAGGTGACCAAGGGCGGCCCCCTGCCCTTCG
CCTGGGACATCCTGTCCCCTCAGTTCATGTACGGCTCCAAGGCCTACGTGAAGCACCCCGCCGACATCCC
CGACTACTTGAAGCTGTCCTTCCCCGAGGGCTTCAAGTGGGAGCGCGTGATGAACTTCGAGGACGGCGGC
GTGGTGACCGTGACCCAGGACTCCTCCCTGCAGGACGGCGAGTTCATCTACAAGGTGAAGCTGCGCGGCA
CCAACTTCCCCTCCGACGGCCCCGTAATGCAGAAGAAGACCATGGGCTGGGAGGCCTCCTCCGAGCGGAT
GTACCCCGAGGACGGCGCCCTGAAGGGCGAGATCAAGCAGAGGCTGAAGCTGAAGGACGGCGGCCACTAC
GACGCCGAGGTCAAGACCACCTACAAGGCCAAGAAGCCCGTGCAGCTGCCCGGCGCCTACAACGTCAACA
TCAAGCTGGACATCACCTCCCACAACGAGGACTACACCATCGTGGAACAGTACGAGCGCGCCGAGGGCCG
CCACTCCACCGGCGGCATGGACGAGCTGTACAAGTAACCAACTTTATTATACATAGTTGATAATTCACTG
GCCGTCGTTTTACGGTACCATCGATGATGATCCAGACATGATAAGATACATTGATGAGTTTGGACAAACC
ACAACTAGAATGCAGTGAAAAAAATGCTTTATTTGTGAAATTTGTGATGCTATTGCTTTATTTGTAACCA
TTATAAGCTGCAATAAACAAGTTAACAACAACAATTGCATTCATTTTATGTTTCAGGTTCAGGGGGAGGT
GTGGGAGGTTTTTTAAAGCAAGTAAAACCTCTACAAATGTGGTATGGCTGATTATGATCTCGAGATTACC
CTGTTATCCCTAGCGTGGATCCTAGGACTAGTACCCAGCTTTTGTTCCCTTTAGTGAGGGTTAATTGCGC
GCTTGGCGTAATCATGGTCATAGCTGTTTCCTGTGTGAAATTGTTATCCGCTCACAATTCCACACAACAT
ACGAGCCGGGAGCATAAAGTGTAAAGCCTGGGGTGCCTAATGAGTGAGCTAACTCACATTAATTGCGTTG
CGCTCACTGCCCGCTTTCCAGTCGGGAAACCTGTCGTGCCAGCTGCATTAATGAATCGGCCAACGCGCGG
GGAGAGGCGGTTTGCGTATTGGGCGCTCTTCCGCTTCCTCGCTCACTGACTCGCTGCGCTCGGTCGTTCG
GCTGCGGCGAGCGGTATCAGCTCACTCAAAGGCGGTAATACGGTTATCCACAGAATCAGGGGATAACGCA
GGAAAGAACATGTGAGCAAAAGGCCAGCAAAAGGCCAGGAACCGTAAAAAGGCCGCGTTGCTGGCGTTTT
TCCATAGGCTCCGCCCCCCTGACGAGCATCACAAAAATCGACGCTCAAGTCAGAGGTGGCGAAACCCGAC
AGGACTATAAAGATACCAGGCGTTTCCCCCTGGAAGCTCCCTCGTGCGCTCTCCTGTTCCGACCCTGCCG
CTTACCGGATACCTGTCCGCCTTTCTCCCTTCGGGAAGCGTGGCGCTTTCTCATAGCTCACGCTGTAGGT
ATCTCAGTTCGGTGTAGGTCGTTCGCTCCAAGCTGGGCTGTGTGCACGAACCCCCCGTTCAGCCCGACCG
CTGCGCCTTATCCGGTAACTATCGTCTTGAGTCCAACCCGGTAAGACACGACTTATCGCCACTGGCAGCA
GCCACTGGTAACAGGATTAGCAGAGCGAGGTATGTAGGCGGTGCTACAGAGTTCTTGAAGTGGTGGCCTA
ACTACGGCTACACTAGAAGAACAGTATTTGGTATCTGCGCTCTGCTGAAGCCAGTTACCTTCGGAAAAAG
AGTTGGTAGCTCTTGATCCGGCAAACAAACCACCGCTGGTAGCGGTGGTTTTTTTGTTTGCAAGCAGCAG
ATTACGCGCAGAAAAAAAGGATCTCAAGAAGATCCTTTGATCTTTTCTACGGGGTCTGACGCTCAGTGGA
ACGAAAACTCACGTTAAGGGATTTTGGTCATGAGATTATCAAAAAGGATCTTCACCTAGATCCTTTTAAA
TTAAAAATGAAGTTTTAAATCAATCTAAAGTATATATGAGTAAACTTGGTCTGACAGTTACCAATGCTTA
ATCAGTGAGGCACCTATCTCAGCGATCTGTCTATTTCGTTCATCCATAGTTGCCTGACTCCCCGTCGTGT
AGATAACTACGATACGGGAGGGCTTACCATCTGGCCCCAGTGCTGCAATGATACCGCGAGACCCACGCTC
ACCGGCTCCAGATTTATCAGCAATAAACCAGCCAGCCGGAAGGGCCGAGCGCAGAAGTGGTCCTGCAACT
TTATCCGCCTCCATCCAGTCTATTAATTGTTGCCGGGAAGCTAGAGTAAGTAGTTCGCCAGTTAATAGTT
TGCGCAACGTTGTTGCCATTGCTACAGGCATCGTGGTGTCACGCTCGTCGTTTGGTATGGCTTCATTCAG
CTCCGGTTCCCAACGATCAAGGCGAGTTACATGATCCCCCATGTTGTGCAAAAAAGCGGTTAGCTCCTTC
GGTCCTCCGATCGTTGTCAGAAGTAAGTTGGCCGCAGTGTTATCACTCATGGTTATGGCAGCACTGCATA
ATTCTCTTACTGTCATGCCATCCGTAAGATGCTTTTCTGTGACTGGTGAGTACTCAACCAAGTCATTCTG
AGAATAGTGTATGCGGCGACCGAGTTGCTCTTGCCCGGCGTCAATACGGGATAATACCGCGCCACATAGC
AGAACTTTAAAAGTGCTCATCATTGGAAAACGTTCTTCGGGGCGAAAACTCTCAAGGATCTTACCGCTGT
TGAGATCCAGTTCGATGTAACCCACTCGTGCACCCAACTGATCTTCAGCATCTTTTACTTTCACCAGCGT
TTCTGGGTGAGCAAAAACAGGAAGGCAAAATGCCGCAAAAAAGGGAATAAGGGCGACACGGAAATGTTGA
ATACTCATACTCTTCCTTTTTCAATATTATTGAAGCATTTATCAGGGTTATTGTCTCATGAGCGGATACA
TATTTGAATGTATTTAGAAAAATAAACAAATAGGGGTTCCGCGCACATTTCCCCGAAAAGTGCCACCTAA
ATTGTAAGCGTTAATATTTTGTTAAAATTCGCGTTAAATTTTTGTTAAATCAGCTCATTTTTTAACCAAT
AGGCCGAAATCGGCAAAATCCCTTATAAATCAAAAGAATAGACCGAGATAGGGT
[37 nt withheld, positions 6005-6041]
AAAGAACGTGGACTCCAACGTCAAAGG
[49 nt withheld, positions 6069-6117]
T
[91 nt withheld, positions 6119-6209]
G
[108 nt withheld, positions 6211-6318]
